>Addgene plasmid #21853 | ATF4 6: mCD36.GFP | depositor full sequence | sequence record 10039 | Author sequence
TAGTTATTAATAGTAATCAATTACGGGGTCATTAGTTCATAGCCCATATATGGAGTTCCGCGTTACATAA
CTTACGGTAAATGGCCCGCCTGGCTGACCGCCCAACGACCCCCGCCCATTGACGTCAATAATGACGTATG
TTCCCATAGTAACGCCAATAGGGACTTTCCATTGACGTCAATGGGTGGAGTATTTACGGTAAACTGCCCA
CTTGGCAGTACATCAAGTGTATCATATGCCAAGTACGCCCCCTATTGACGTCAATGACGGTAAATGGCCC
GCCTGGCATTATGCCCAGTACATGACCTTATGGGACTTTCCTACTTGGCAGTACATCTACGTATTAGTCA
TCGCTATTACCATGGTGATGCGGTTTTGGCAGTACATCAATGGGCGTGGATAGCGGTTTGACTCACGGGG
ATTTCCAAGTCTCCACCCCATTGACGTCAATGGGAGTTTGTTTTGGCACCAAAATCAACGGGACTTTCCA
AAATGTCGTAACAACTCCGCCCCATTGACGCAAATGGGCGGTAGGCGTGTACGGTGGGAGGTCTATATAA
GCAGAGCTGGTTTAGTGAACCGTCAGATCCGCTAGCGCTACCGGACTCAGATCTCGAGCTCAAGCTTCGA
ATTCAGGGTAGGGGTTTTCTACTGAGGACTTTTTCTTCTTCACAGCTGCCTTCTGAAATGTGTGGAGCAA
CTGGTGGATGGTTTCCTAGCCTTTCAAAGGTAGTTTACAAATGATTTGAAGTGCTGATCCTTTCAGAGTC
TCAACAGATTATTTCTTAAACAGCTCATACATTGCTGTTTATGCATGAATTAGTAGAACCGGGCCACGTA
GAAAACACTGTGATTGTACCTGGGAGTTGGCGAGAAAACCAGTGCTCTCCCTTGATTCTGCTGCACGAGG
AGAATGGGCTGTGATCGGAACTGTGGGCTCATTGCTGGATCGATCCACCGGCCGGTCGCCACCATGGTGA
GCAAGGGCGAGGAGCTGTTCACCGGGGTGGTGCCCATCCTGGTCGAGCTGGACGGCGACGTAAACGGCCA
CAAGTTCAGCGTGTCCGGCGAGGGCGAGGGCGATGCCACCTACGGCAAGCTGACCCTGAAGTTCATCTGC
ACCACCGGCAAGCTGCCCGTGCCCTGGCCCACCCTCGTGACCACCCTGACCTACGGCGTGCAGTGCTTCA
GCCGCTACCCCGACCACATGAAGCAGCACGACTTCTTCAAGTCCGCCATGCCCGAAGGCTACGTCCAGGA
GCGCACCATCTTCTTCAAGGACGACGGCAACTACAAGACCCGCGCCGAGGTGAAGTTCGAGGGCGACACC
CTGGTGAACCGCATCGAGCTGAAGGGCATCGACTTCAAGGAGGACGGCAACATCCTGGGGCACAAGCTGG
AGTACAACTACAACAGCCACAACGTCTATATCATGGCCGACAAGCAGAAGAACGGCATCAAGGTGAACTT
CAAGATCCGCCACAACATCGAGGACGGCAGCGTGCAGCTCGCCGACCACTACCAGCAGAACACCCCCATC
GGCGACGGCCCCGTGCTGCTGCCCGACAACCACTACCTGAGCACCCAGTCCGCCCTGAGCAAAGACCCCA
ACGAGAAGCGCGATCACATGGTCCTGCTGGAGTTCGTGACCGCCGCCGGGATCACTCTCGGCATGGACGA
GCTGTACAAGTAAAGCGGCCGCGACTCTAGATCATAATCAGCCATACCACATTTGTAGAGGTTTTACTTG
CTTTAAAAAACCTCCCACACCTCCCCCTGAACCTGAAACATAAAATGAATGCAATTGTTGTTGTTAACTT
GTTTATTGCAGCTTATAATGGTTACAAATAAAGCAATAGCATCACAAATTTCACAAATAAAGCATTTTTT
TCACTGCATTCTAGTTGTGGTTTGTCCAAACTCATCAATGTATCTTAAGGCGTAAATTGTAAGCGTTAAT
ATTTTGTTAAAATTCGCGTTAAATTTTTGTTAAATCAGCTCATTTTTTAACCAATAGGCCGAAATCGGCA
AAATCCCTTATAAATCAAAAGAATAGACCGAGATAGGGT
[37 nt withheld, positions 2070-2106]
AAAGAACGTGGACTCCAACGTCAAAGG
[49 nt withheld, positions 2134-2182]
T
[91 nt withheld, positions 2184-2274]
G
[124 nt withheld, positions 2276-2399]
CAGGTGGCACTTTTCGGGGAAATGTGCGCGGAACCCCTATTTGTTTATTTTTCTAAATACATTCAAATAT
GTATCCGCTCATGAGACAATAACCCTGATAAATGCTTCAATAATATTGAAAAAGGAAGAGTCCTGAGGCG
GAAAGAACCAGCTGTGGAATGTGTGTCAGTTAGGGTGTGGAAAGTCCCCAGGCTCCCCAGCAGGCAGAAG
TATGCAAAGCATGCATCTCAATTAGTCAGCAACCAGGTGTGGAAAGTCCCCAGGCTCCCCAGCAGGCAGA
AGTATGCAAAGCATGCATCTCAATTAGTCAGCAACCATAGTCCCGCCCCTAACTCCGCCCATCCCGCCCC
TAACTCCGCCCAGTTCCGCCCATTCTCCGCCCCATGGCTGACTAATTTTTTTTATTTATGCAGAGGCCGA
GGCCGCCTCGGCCTCTGAGCTATTCCAGAAGTAGTGAGGAGGCTTTTTTGGAGGCCTAGGCTTTTGCAAA
GATCGATCAAGAGACAGGATGAGGATCGTTTCGCATGATTGAACAAGATGGATTGCACGCAGGTTCTCCG
GCCGCTTGGGTGGAGAGGCTATTCGGCTATGACTGGGCACAACAGACAATCGGCTGCTCTGATGCCGCCG
TGTTCCGGCTGTCAGCGCAGGGGCGCCCGGTTCTTTTTGTCAAGACCGACCTGTCCGGTGCCCTGAATGA
ACTGCAAGACGAGGCAGCGCGGCTATCGTGGCTGGCCACGACGGGCGTTCCTTGCGCAGCTGTGCTCGAC
GTTGTCACTGAAGCGGGAAGGGACTGGCTGCTATTGGGCGAAGTGCCGGGGCAGGATCTCCTGTCATCTC
ACCTTGCTCCTGCCGAGAAAGTATCCATCATGGCTGATGCAATGCGGCGGCTGCATACGCTTGATCCGGC
TACCTGCCCATTCGACCACCAAGCGAAACATCGCATCGAGCGAGCACGTACTCGGATGGAAGCCGGTCTT
GTCGATCAGGATGATCTGGACGAAGAGCATCAGGGGCTCGCGCCAGCCGAACTGTTCGCCAGGCTCAAGG
CGAGCATGCCCGACGGCGAGGATCTCGTCGTGACCCATGGCGATGCCTGCTTGCCGAATATCATGGTGGA
AAATGGCCGCTTTTCTGGATTCATCGACTGTGGCCGGCTGGGTGTGGCGGACCGCTATCAGGACATAGCG
TTGGCTACCCGTGATATTGCTGAAGAGCTTGGCGGCGAATGGGCTGACCGCTTCCTCGTGCTTTACGGTA
TCGCCGCTCCCGATTCGCAGCGCATCGCCTTCTATCGCCTTCTTGACGAGTTCTTCTGAGCGGGACTCTG
GGGTTCGAAATGACCGACCAAGCGACGCCCAACCTGCCATCACGAGATTTCGATTCCACCGCCGCCTTCT
ATGAAAGGTTGGGCTTCGGAATCGTTTTCCGGGACGCCGGCTGGATGATCCTCCAGCGCGGGGATCTCAT
GCTGGAGTTCTTCGCCCACCCTAGGGGGAGGCTAACTGAAACACGGAAGGAGACAATACCGGAAGGAACC
CGCGCTATGACGGCAATAAAAAGACAGAATAAAACGCACGGTGTTGGGTCGTTTGTTCATAAACGCGGGG
TTCGGTCCCAGGGCTGGCACTCTGTCGATACCCCACCGAGACCCCATTGGGGCCAATACGCCCGCGTTTC
TTCCTTTTCCCCACCCCACCCCCCAAGTTCGGGTGAAGGCCCAGGGCTCGCAGCCAACGTCGGGGCGGCA
GGCCCTGCCATAGCCTCAGGTTACTCATATATACTTTAGATTGATTTAAAACTTCATTTTTAATTTAAAA
GGATCTAGGTGAAGATCCTTTTTGATAATCTCATGACCAAAATCCCTTAACGTGAGTTTTCGTTCCACTG
AGCGTCAGACCCCGTAGAAAAGATCAAAGGATCTTCTTGAGATCCTTTTTTTCTGCGCGTAATCTGCTGC
TTGCAAACAAAAAAACCACCGCTACCAGCGGTGGTTTGTTTGCCGGATCAAGAGCTACCAACTCTTTTTC
CGAAGGTAACTGGCTTCAGCAGAGCGCAGATACCAAATACTGTCCTTCTAGTGTAGCCGTAGTTAGGCCA
CCACTTCAAGAACTCTGTAGCACCGCCTACATACCTCGCTCTGCTAATCCTGTTACCAGTGGCTGCTGCC
AGTGGCGATAAGTCGTGTCTTACCGGGTTGGACTCAAGACGATAGTTACCGGATAAGGCGCAGCGGTCGG
GCTGAACGGGGGGTTCGTGCACACAGCCCAGCTTGGAGCGAACGACCTACACCGAACTGAGATACCTACA
GCGTGAGCTATGAGAAAGCGCCACGCTTCCCGAAGGGAGAAAGGCGGACAGGTATCCGGTAAGCGGCAGG
GTCGGAACAGGAGAGCGCACGAGGGAGCTTCCAGGGGGAAACGCCTGGTATCTTTATAGTCCTGTCGGGT
TTCGCCACCTCTGACTTGAGCGTCGATTTTTGTGATGCTCGTCAGGGGGGCGGAGCCTATGGAAAAACGC
CAGCAACGCGGCCTTTTTACGGTTCCTGGCCTTTTGCTGGCCTTTTGCTCACATGTTCTTTCCTGCGTTA
TCCCCTGATTCTGTGGATAACCGTATTACCGCCATGCAT
Features (pLannotate 1.2.2; 14 found; start..end, strand, type, name):
     61..364     +  enhancer       CMV enhancer: human cytomegalovirus immediate early enhancer
    365..568     +  promoter       CMV promoter: human cytomegalovirus (CMV) immediate early promoter
    591..634     +  misc_feature   MCS (fragment): multiple cloning site
    974..1693    +  CDS            EGFP: the original enhanced GFP (Yang et al., 1996) mammalian codon-optimized
   1710..1793    +  CDS            large T antigen (fragment): large T antigen from SV40 (simian virus 40)
   1816..1937    +  polyA_signal   SV40 poly(A) signal: SV40 polyadenylation signal
   1971..2399    -  rep_origin     f1 ori (sequence partly withheld): f1 bacteriophage origin of replication; arrow indicates direction of (+) strand synthesis
   2426..2530    +  promoter       AmpR promoter: bla
   2532..2889    +  promoter       SV40 promoter: SV40 enhancer and early promoter
   2924..3718    +  CDS            NeoR/KanR: aminoglycoside phosphotransferase from Tn5; aph(3')-II (or nptII); confers resistance to neomycin, kanamycin, and G418 (Geneticin®)
   3739..3891    +  CDS            ble (fragment): BLE_KLEPN - Experimental evidence at protein level: Swiss-Prot protein existence level 1. Binding protein with a strong affinity to the bleomycin family of antibiotics. Binds to CL990; an antimitotic-antibiotic compound. From Klebsiella pneumoniae.
   3950..3997    +  polyA_signal   HSV TK poly(A) signal: herpes simplex virus thymidine kinase polyadenylation signal (Cole and Stacy, 1985)
   4088..4104    -  polyA_signal   bGH poly(A) signal (fragment): bovine growth hormone polyadenylation signal
   4326..4914    +  rep_origin     ori: high-copy-number ColE1/pMB1/pBR322/pUC origin of replication
