[The description below was written by a language model from this plasmid's Addgene catalogue record and pLannotate feature annotations shown in this document.]
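Description:
ATF4 6: mCD36.GFP is a mammalian expression plasmid built on the Clontech pEGFP-N2 backbone (listed in the record as "pEGFPN-N2"), in which a short piece of mouse Cd36 is fused upstream of EGFP. The depositor sequence is about 5.0 kb. It replicates in E. coli from a high-copy ColE1/pUC-type origin and also carries an f1 origin for single-stranded DNA production. Selection relies on one NeoR/KanR (Tn5 aminoglycoside phosphotransferase) gene driven by tandem promoters. A bacterial bla-type promoter gives kanamycin resistance in bacteria, and the SV40 enhancer/early promoter gives G418 resistance in mammalian cells, with an HSV TK polyadenylation signal downstream. The depositor stresses that the plasmid is kanamycin-selected and has no ampicillin marker.

The expression cassette consists of the human CMV immediate-early enhancer and promoter, a remnant of the multiple cloning site, the insert, the EGFP coding sequence and an SV40 poly(A) signal. According to the record, only the first 13 amino acids of CD36 are joined to the N-terminus of EGFP. The automated annotation leaves roughly 340 nt between the cloning-site fragment and EGFP unlabelled. That is more than 13 codons require, so this stretch probably includes additional sequence such as 5′ untranslated region, though the record does not say what it contains. The small "large T antigen", "ble" and "bGH poly(A)" hits are short fragments typical of backbone annotation, not functional parts.

The plasmid belongs to an "ATF4" series linked to a study of translation reinitiation at alternative open reading frames during the integrated stress response. Its exact role in that work is not stated in the record. One plausible reading is that it served as a GFP reporter or comparison construct for the translational control experiments.
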