Addgene plasmid #21853: ATF4 6: mCD36.GFP
Depositing lab: David Ron. Depositing organization: NYU Grossman School of Medicine. Publication: Translation reinitiation at alternative open reading frames regulates gene expression in an integrated stress response. Lu PD, Harding HP, Ron D. J Cell Biol. 2004 Oct 11. 167(1):27-33. 10.1083/jcb.200408003 PubMed 15479734.
Backbone
  Vector backbone: pEGFPN-N2
  Backbone manufacturer: Clontech
  Backbone size w/o insert (bp): 4700
  Vector type: Mammalian Expression
  Selectable markers: Neomycin (select with G418)
Growth in bacteria
  Bacterial resistance: Kanamycin, 50 μg/mL
  Growth temperature: 37°C
  Growth strain: DH5alpha
  Copy number: Unknown
Gene/Insert
  Gene/Insert name: mCD36 (alt names: Cd36; mCD36.2.pEGFP-N2)
  Species: M. musculus (mouse)
  Mutation: Only the first 13 AA of CD36 are fused to GFP
  Entrez Gene: Cd36 (a.k.a. FAT, GPIV, Scarb3)
  Tag / fusion protein: EGFP (C terminal on backbone)
  Cloning method: Restriction Enzyme
  Sequencing primers: 5′ CMV-F; 3′ EGFP-N
Terms and licenses: Academic/Nonprofit Terms; Industry Terms: Not Available to Industry
Depositor comments: These pEGFP-based plasmids have NEOr marker (and not the conventional AMPr marker). They should be propagated in the presence of 30mcg/ml kanamycin (and not on ampicillin)
How to cite: ATF4 6: mCD36.GFP was a gift from David Ron (Addgene plasmid # 21853 ; http://n2t.net/addgene:21853 ; RRID:Addgene_21853)
