>Addgene plasmid #21853 | ATF4 6: mCD36.GFP | addgene partial sequence | sequence record 27658 | 21853 with CMV-F
CAGAGCTGGTTTAGTGAACCGTCAGATCCGCTAGCGCTACCGGACTCAGATCTCGAGCTCAAGCTTCGAA
TTCAGGGTAGGGGTTTTCTACTGAGGACTTTTTCTTCTTCACAGCTGCCTTCTGAAATGTGTGGAGCAAC
TGGTGGATGGTTTCCTAGCCTTTCAAAGGTAGTTTACAAATGATTTGAAGTGCTGATCCTTTCAGAGTCT
CAACAGATTATTTCTTAAACAGCTCATACATTGCTGTTTATGCATGAATTAGTAGAACCGGGCCACGTAG
AAAACACTGTGATTGTACCTGGGAGTTGGCGAGAAAACCAGTGCTCTCCCTTGATTCTGCTGCACGAGGA
GAATGGGCTGTGATCGGAACTGTGGGCTCATTGCTGGATCGATCCACCGGCCGGTCGCCACCATGGTGAG
CAAGGGCGAGGAGCTGTTCACCGGGGTGGTGCCCATCCTGGTCGAGCTGGACGGCGACGTAAACGGCCAC
AAGTTCAGCGTGTCCGGCGAGGGCGAGGGCGATGCCACCTACGGCAAGCTGACCCTGAAGTTCATCTGCA
CCACCGGCAAGCTGCCCGTGCCCTGGCCCACCCTCGTGACCACCCTGACCTACGGCGTGCAGTGCTTCAG
CCGCTACCCCGACCACATGAAGCAGCACGACTTCTTCAAGTCCGCCATGCCCGAAGGCTACGTCCAGGAG
CGCACCATCTTCTTCAAGGACGACGGCAACTACAAGACCCGCGCCGA
